Addgene plasmid #157577: pD649-HAsp-IGSF10(Trunc3)-COMP5AP-AviTag-9xHis
Purpose: Mammalian expression of cell-surface protein partial extracellular domain fused to COMP5AP-AviTag-9xHis. Protein is secreted from cells.
Depositing lab: Chris Garcia. Depositing organization: Stanford University. Publication: A Human IgSF Cell-Surface Interactome Reveals a Complex Network of Protein-Protein Interactions. Wojtowicz WM, Vielmetter J, Fernandes RA, Siepe DH, Eastman CL, Chisholm GB, Cox S, Klock H, Anderson PW, Rue SM, Miller JJ, Glaser SM, Bragstad ML, Vance J, Lam AW, Lesley SA, Zinn K, Garcia KC. Cell. 2020 Aug 20;182(4):1027-1043.e17. doi: 10.1016/j.cell.2020.07.025. PubMed 32822567.
Backbone
  Vector backbone: pD649
  Backbone size w/o insert (bp): 7153
  Vector type: Mammalian Expression
Growth in bacteria
  Bacterial resistance: Ampicillin, 100 μg/mL
  Growth temperature: 37°C
  Growth strain: DH5alpha
  Copy number: High Copy
Gene/Insert
  Gene/Insert name: IGSF10 (alt name: IGS10)
  Species: H. sapiens (human)
  Insert size (bp): 2928
  Entrez Gene: IGSF10 (a.k.a. CMF608)
  Promoter: CMV/SP6
  Tag / fusion protein: COMP5AP-AviTag-9xHis (C terminal on backbone)
  Cloning method: Restriction Enzyme; 5′ cloning site GCGGCCGC (not destroyed); 3′ cloning site GGCGCGCC (not destroyed)
  Sequencing primers: 5′ ATTTAGGTGACACTATAG; 3′ CGTCGCACTCCATCACGGTG
Resource information
  A portion of this plasmid was derived from a plasmid made by: synthesis by ThermoFisher
Terms and licenses: Academic/Nonprofit Terms; Industry Terms: Not Available to Industry
Depositor comments: Some plasmids in this collection may have an IS4-like element ISVsa5 family transposase upstream of the CMV promoter.
How to cite: pD649-HAsp-IGSF10(Trunc3)-COMP5AP-AviTag-9xHis was a gift from Chris Garcia (Addgene plasmid # 157577 ; http://n2t.net/addgene:157577 ; RRID:Addgene_157577)
