[The description below was written by a language model from this plasmid's Addgene catalogue record and pLannotate feature annotations shown in this document.]
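Description:
pD649-HAsp-IGSF10(Trunc3)-COMP5AP-AviTag-9xHis is a roughly 10.1 kb mammalian expression plasmid built on the pD649 backbone. It is used to produce a secreted, multimerised form of part of the extracellular domain of human IGSF10 (also called CMF608). It is maintained in E. coli at high copy through a ColE1/pUC-type origin and selected with ampicillin via the bla gene. The feature table also shows an SV40 early promoter/EM7 promoter cassette driving a puromycin N-acetyltransferase gene followed by an SV40 polyadenylation signal, which could allow selection in mammalian cells, although the record does not describe that use. Short matches to KanR, lacZα, ble and f1 ori are annotated only as fragments and appear to be vector remnants. The depositor notes that some plasmids in this collection may carry an IS4-like transposase element upstream of the CMV promoter. No such element is annotated here.

Expression is driven by the CMV enhancer/promoter, followed by a fragment of CMV intron A and an SP6 promoter that can serve for in vitro transcription or as a sequencing primer site. The open reading frame begins with a signal peptide. The name labels it "HAsp", while the annotation software matched a fragment of an immunoglobulin heavy chain signal sequence. Next comes the truncated IGSF10 ectodomain segment ("Trunc3", about 2.9 kb), cloned between retained restriction sites. Fused at its C terminus are the coiled-coil region of rat cartilage oligomeric matrix protein, which drives pentamerisation, and human placental alkaline phosphatase as an enzymatic reporter. An AviTag for site-specific biotinylation and a polyhistidine tag for purification follow, and the transcript ends at a bGH polyadenylation signal. The construct belongs to a collection made for mapping human IgSF cell-surface protein interactions, where such high-avidity AP-tagged proteins suit detection of weak extracellular binding.
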