Features (pLannotate 1.2.2; 24 found; start..end, strand, type, name):
    119..143     -  CDS            KanR (fragment): aminoglycoside phosphotransferase; aph(3')-Ia; confers resistance to kanamycin
    254..842     +  rep_origin     ori: high-copy-number ColE1/pMB1/pBR322/pUC origin of replication
   1067..1084    +  terminator     rrnB T2 terminator (fragment): transcription terminator T2 from the E. coli rrnB gene
   1109..1128    -  CDS            lacZα (fragment): LacZα fragment of β-galactosidase; lacZ fragment
   1584..1600    +  protein_bind   lac operator: The lac repressor binds to the lac operator to inhibit transcription in E. coli. This inhibition can be relieved by adding lactose or isopropyl-β-D-thiogalactopyranoside (IPTG). lac repressor encoded by lacI
   1843..2146    +  enhancer       CMV enhancer: human cytomegalovirus immediate early enhancer
   2147..2350    +  promoter       CMV promoter: human cytomegalovirus (CMV) immediate early promoter
   2486..2529    +  intron         CMV intron (fragment): modified intron A from human cytomegalovirus
   2581..2599    +  promoter       SP6 promoter: promoter for bacteriophage SP6 RNA polymerase
   2603..2640    +  CDS            IgH signal sequence (fragment): signal sequence from the mouse immunoglobulin heavy chain variable region
   2716..5676    +  CDS            IGSF10 (fragment): IGS10_HUMAN - Also known as CMF608. Experimental evidence at protein level: Swiss-Prot protein existence level 1. Involved in the control of early migration of neurons expressing gonadotropin-releasing hormone (GNRH neurons) (By similarity). May be involved in the maintenance of osteochondroprogenitor cells pool (By similarity). From Homo sapiens (Human).
   5773..5952    +  CDS            Comp (fragment): COMP_RAT - Experimental evidence at protein level: Swiss-Prot protein existence level 1. May play a role in the structural integrity of cartilage via its interaction with other extracellular matrix proteins such as the collagens and fibronectin. Can mediate the interaction of chondrocytes with the cartilage extracellular matrix through interaction with cell surface integrin receptors. Could play a role in the pathogenesis of osteoarthritis. Potent suppressor of apoptosis in both primary chondrocytes and transformed cells. Suppresses apoptosis by blocking the activation of caspase-3 and by indu
   5940..7392    +  CDS            SEAP (fragment): secreted alkaline phosphatase from human placenta The natural enzyme has a C-terminal transmembrane sequence that is replaced by a GPI anchor.
   7417..7458    +  CDS            AviTag™ (fragment): peptide tag that allows for enzymatic biotinylation
   7462..7485    +  CDS            8xHis: 8xHis affinity tag
   7631..7742    +  polyA_signal   bGH poly(A) signal: bovine growth hormone polyadenylation signal
   7743..7851    +  rep_origin     f1 ori (fragment): f1 bacteriophage origin of replication; arrow indicates direction of (+) strand synthesis
   7865..8194    +  promoter       SV40 promoter: SV40 enhancer and early promoter
   8242..8289    +  promoter       EM7 promoter: synthetic bacterial promoter&nbsp
   8308..8907    +  CDS            PuroR (fragment): puromycin N-acetyltransferase; pac from Streptomyces; confers resistance to puromycin
   8917..9042    +  CDS            ble (fragment): BLE_KLEPN - Experimental evidence at protein level: Swiss-Prot protein existence level 1. Binding protein with a strong affinity to the bleomycin family of antibiotics. Binds to CL990; an antimitotic-antibiotic compound. From Klebsiella pneumoniae.
   9037..9158    +  polyA_signal   SV40 poly(A) signal: SV40 polyadenylation signal
   9211..10071   -  CDS            AmpR: β-lactamase; bla; confers resistance to ampicillin, carbenicillin, and related antibiotics
  10074..89      -  promoter       AmpR promoter (fragment) (across the origin): bla
>Addgene plasmid #157577 | pD649-HAsp-IGSF10(Trunc3)-COMP5AP-AviTag-9xHis | depositor full sequence | sequence record 304263 | Full Sequence
TTTCAATATTATTGAAGCATTTATCAGGGTTATTGTCTCATGAGCGGATACATATTTGAATGTATTTAGA
AAAATAAACAAATAGGGGTCAGTGTTACAACCAATTAACCAATTCTGAACATTATCGCGAGCCCATTTAT
ACCTGAATATGGCTCATAACACCCCTTGCTCATGACCAAAATCCCTTAACGTGAGTTACGCGCGCGTCGT
TCCACTGAGCGTCAGACCCCGTAGAAAAGATCAAAGGATCTTCTTGAGATCCTTTTTTTCTGCGCGTAAT
CTGCTGCTTGCAAACAAAAAAACCACCGCTACCAGCGGTGGTTTGTTTGCCGGATCAAGAGCTACCAACT
CTTTTTCCGAAGGTAACTGGCTTCAGCAGAGCGCAGATACCAAATACTGTTCTTCTAGTGTAGCCGTAGT
TAGCCCACCACTTCAAGAACTCTGTAGCACCGCCTACATACCTCGCTCTGCTAATCCTGTTACCAGTGGC
TGCTGCCAGTGGCGATAAGTCGTGTCTTACCGGGTTGGACTCAAGACGATAGTTACCGGATAAGGCGCAG
CGGTCGGGCTGAACGGGGGGTTCGTGCACACAGCCCAGCTTGGAGCGAACGACCTACACCGAACTGAGAT
ACCTACAGCGTGAGCTATGAGAAAGCGCCACGCTTCCCGAAGGGAGAAAGGCGGACAGGTATCCGGTAAG
CGGCAGGGTCGGAACAGGAGAGCGCACGAGGGAGCTTCCAGGGGGAAACGCCTGGTATCTTTATAGTCCT
GTCGGGTTTCGCCACCTCTGACTTGAGCGTCGATTTTTGTGATGCTCGTCAGGGGGGCGGAGCCTATGGA
AAAACGCCAGCAACGCGGCCTTTTTACGGTTCCTGGCCTTTTGCTGGCCTTTTGCTCACATGTTCTTTCC
TGCGTTATCCCCTGATTCTGTGGATAACCGTATTACCGCCTTTGAGTGAGCTGATACCGCTCGCCGCAGC
CGAACGACCGAGCGCAGCGAGTCAGTGAGCGAGGAAGCGGAAGGCGAGAGTAGGGAACTGCCAGGCATCA
AACTAAGCAGAAGGCCCCTGACGGATGGCCTTTTTGCGTTTCTACAAACTCTTTCTGTGTTGTAAAACGA
CGGCCAGTCTTAAGCTCGGGCCCCCTGGGCGGTTCTGATAACGAGTAATCGTTAATCCGCAAATAACGTA
AAAACCCGCTTCGGCGGGTTTTTTTATGGGGGGAGTTTAGGGAAAGAGCATTTGTCAGAATATTTAAGGG
CGCCTGTCACTTTGCTTGATATATGAGAATTATTTAACCTTATAAATGAGAAAAAAGCAACGCACTTTAA
ATAAGATACGTTGCTTTTTCGATTGATGAACACCTATAATTAAACTATTCATCTATTATTTATGATTTTT
TGTATATACAATATTTCTAGTTTGTTAAAGAGAATTAAGAAAATAAATCTCGAAAATAATAAAGGGAAAA
TCAGTTTTTGATATCAAAATTATACATGTCAACGATAATACAAAATATAATACAAACTATAAGATGTTAT
CAGTATTTATTATCATTTAGAATAAATTTTGTGTCGCCCTTAATTGTGAGCGGATAACAATTACGAGCTT
CATGCACAGTGGCGTTGACTCAATATTGGCCATTAGCCATATTATTCATTGGTTATATAGCATAAATCAA
TATTGGCTATTGGCCATTGCATACGTTGTATCTATATCATAATATGTACATTTATATTGGCTCATGTCCA
ATATGACCGCCATGTTGGCATTGATTATTGACTAGTTATTAATAGTAATCAATTACGGGGTCATTAGTTC
ATAGCCCATATATGGAGTTCCGCGTTACATAACTTACGGTAAATGGCCCGCCTGGCTGACCGCCCAACGA
CCCCCGCCCATTGACGTCAATAATGACGTATGTTCCCATAGTAACGCCAATAGGGACTTTCCATTGACGT
CAATGGGTGGAGTATTTACGGTAAACTGCCCACTTGGCAGTACATCAAGTGTATCATATGCCAAGTACGC
CCCCTATTGACGTCAATGACGGTAAATGGCCCGCCTGGCATTATGCCCAGTACATGACCTTATGGGACTT
TCCTACTTGGCAGTACATCTACGTATTAGTCATCGCTATTACCATGGTGATGCGGTTTTGGCAGTACATC
AATGGGCGTGGATAGCGGTTTGACTCACGGGGATTTCCAAGTCTCCACCCCATTGACGTCAATGGGAGTT
TGTTTTGGCACCAAAATCAACGGGACTTTCCAAAATGTCGTAACAACTCCGCCCCATTGACGCAAATGGG
CGGTAGGCGTGTACGGTGGGAGGTCTATATAAGCAGAGCTCGTTTAGTGAACCGTCAGATCGCCTGGAGA
CGCCATCCACGCTGTTTTGACCTCCATAGAAGACACCGGGACCGATCCAGCCTCCGCGGCCGGGAACGGT
GCATTGGAACGCGGATTCCCCGTGCCAAGAGTGACGTAAGTACCGCCTATAGAGTCTATAGGCCCACCCC
CTTGGCTTCGTTAGAACGCGGCTACAATTAATACATAACCTTATGTATCATACACATACGATTTAGGTGA
CACTATAGAATAACATCCACTTTGCCTTTCTCTCCACAGGTGTCCACTCCCAGGTCCAACTGCACCTCGG
TTCTATCGAAAACGCGCCTGCTAGCGCCACCATGAAGACCATCATTGCCCTGAGCTACATCTTCTGCCTG
GTGTTCGCTGCGGCCGCCCCTAGAATCGTTGGAGGAAAGGCCGCCAGCTTCACAATCCCTGCCAATAGCG
ACGCCTTTCTGCCTTGCGAAGCCGTGGGAAATCCTCTGCCTACCATCCACTGGACAAGAGTGCCTAGCGG
CCTGGACCTGAGCAAGAGAAAGCAGAACAGCAGAGTCCAGGTGCTGCCCAATGGCACCCTGAGCATCCAG
AGAGTGGAAATCCAGGACAGAGGCCAGTACCTGTGCAGCGCCAGCAATCTGTTTGGCACCGATCATCTGC
ACGTGACCCTGAGCGTGGTGTCTTACCCTCCTAGAATCCTGGAACGGCGGACCAAAGAAATCACCGTGCA
CAGCGGCTCCACCGTGGAACTGAAATGTAGAGCCGAGGGCAGACCCTCTCCTACCGTGACATGGATTCTG
GCCAATCAGACCGTGGTGTCCGAGTCTAGTCAGGGCAGTAGACAGGCCGTGGTTACCGTGGATGGAACCC
TGGTGCTGCACAACCTGTCCATCTACGACCGGGGCTTCTATAAGTGCGTGGCCTCTAATCCTGGCGGACA
GGATAGCCTGCTGGTCAAGATCCAAGTGATCGCCGCTCCTCCTGTGATTCTGGAACAGCGGAGACAAGTG
ATTGTCGGCACATGGGGCGAGAGCCTGAAACTGCCTTGTACAGCCAAGGGCACACCCCAGCCATCTGTGT
ACTGGGTGCTGTCTGATGGCACCGAAGTGAAGCCCCTGCAGTTTACCAACAGCAAGCTGTTCCTGTTCAG
CAACGGCACCCTGTACATCAGAAACCTGGCCAGCAGCGACAGAGGCACCTACGAGTGTATCGCCACAAGC
AGCACAGGCAGCGAGAGAAGAGTGGTCATGCTGACCATGGAAGAGAGAGTGACAAGCCCCAGAATCGAGG
CCGCCTCTCAGAAACGGACAGAAGTGAACTTCGGCGACAAGCTGCTGCTGAACTGTAGCGCCACAGGCGA
GCCTAAGCCTCAGATTATGTGGCGGCTGCCAAGCAAAGCCGTGGTGGATCAGCAGCATAGAGTCGGCAGC
TGGATTCACGTGTACCCTAATGGCAGCCTGTTCATCGGCAGCGTGACAGAGAAGGATAGCGGCGTGTACC
TGTGTGTGGCCAGAAACAAGATGGGCGACGACCTGATCCTGATGCATGTGTCCCTGAGACTGAAGCCCGC
CAAGATCGATCACAAGCAGTACTTCAGAAAGCAGGTCCTGCACGGCAAGGACTTCCAGGTGGACTGTAAA
GCCTCTGGCAGCCCCGTGCCTGAGATTTCTTGGAGCCTGCCAGACGGCACCATGATCAACAATGCCATGC
AGGCCGACGACAGCGGCCACAGAACAAGAAGATACACCCTGTTTAACAACGGGACCCTCTACTTCAACAA
AGTGGGCGTCGCCGAGGAAGGCGACTACACCTGTTATGCCCAGAACACCCTGGGCAAAGACGAGATGAAG
GTCCACCTGACCGTGATCACCGCCGCTCCAAGGATCAGACAGAGCAACAAGACCAACAAGCGGATCAAGG
CCGGCGATACAGCCGTGCTGGATTGCGAAGTGACAGGCGACCCCAAGCCAAAGATTTTCTGGCTGCTGCC
CAGCAACGACATGATCAGCTTCAGCATCGACCGGTACACCTTCCACGCCAACGGCAGCCTGACCATTAAC
AAAGTGAAGCTGCTGGACTCCGGCGAGTACGTGTGCGTCGCAAGAAATCCTAGCGGCGACGACACCAAGA
TGTACAAGCTGGATGTGGTGTCCAAGCCTCCTCTGATCAACGGCCTGTACACCAACCGGACCGTGATTAA
GGCCACAGCAGTGCGGCACAGCAAGAAGCACTTTGACTGCAGAGCCGAAGGGACCCCATCTCCTGAAGTG
ATGTGGATTATGCCCGACAACATCTTCCTGACAGCCCCTTACTACGGCAGCCGGATCACAGTGCACAAGA
ACGGCACACTGGAAATCCGGAACGTGCGGCTGAGCGACAGCGCCGATTTCATTTGTGTGGCCCGGAATGA
AGGCGGCGAGTCTGTGCTGGTTGTTCAGCTGGAAGTGCTGGAAATGCTGCGGAGGCCCACCTTCAGAAAC
CCCTTCAATGAGAAGATCGTGGCTCAGCTGGGCAAGAGCACAGCCCTGAATTGCTCTGTGGACGGCAACC
CTCCACCTGAGATCATCTGGATTCTGCCTAACGGCACCAGGTTCAGCAATGGCCCTCAGAGCTACCAGTA
TCTGATCGCCTCCAACGGCTCCTTCATCATCAGCAAGACCACCAGAGAGGACGCCGGCAAGTATAGATGC
GCCGCTAGAAACAAAGTCGGCTACATCGAGAAGCTGGTCATCCTGGAAATCGGGCAGAAACCCGTGATCC
TGACATACGCCCCTGGCACAGTGAAGGGCATTTCTGGCGAAAGCCTGAGCCTGCACTGTGTGTCCGATGG
CATCCCCAAGCCTAACATCAAGTGGACCATGCCAAGCGGCTACGTGGTGGACAGACCCCAGATCAATGGC
AAGTACATCCTGCACGACAACGGCACTCTGGTCATCAAAGAGGCCACCGCCTACGACAGGGGCAACTATA
TCTGCAAGGCCCAGAACTCCGTGGGACACACCCTGATTACCGTGCCTGTGATGATCGTGGCCTATCCTCC
TCGGATCACCAACAGACCTCCACGGTCTATCGTGACCAGAACCGGCGCTGCCTTTCAGCTGCATTGTGTG
GCTCTGGGAGTGCCTAAGCCAGAGATCACCTGGGAGATGCCTGATCACAGCCTGCTGAGCACCGCCAGCA
AAGAGAGAACACACGGCTCTGAGCAGCTGCATCTGCAGGGCACCCTGGTTATCCAGAATCCTCAGACCAG
CGACTCCGGCATCTACAAATGCACCGCCAAGAATCCTCTGGGCAGCGATTACGCCGCCACCTACATTCAA
GTGATTGGCGCGCCGGAAGATCAAGTTGATCCAAGATTGATTGATGGCAAGGGCGGATCTCTGGAGGTGC
TGTTCCAGGGACCAGGCGGAAGCGGCAATCCCGGCGGCGATCTGGCCCCCCAGATGCTGCGCGAGCTGCA
GGAGACCAATGCCGCCCTGCAGGACGTGCGCGAGCTGCTGCGCCACCGCGTGAAGGAGATCACCTTCCTG
AAGAACACCGTGATGGAGTGCGACGCCTGCGGTATGCAGCCCTCTAGAGGCTCCGGCTCCATCATCCCAG
TTGAGGAGGAGAACCCGGACTTCTGGAACCGCGAGGCAGCCGAGGCCCTGGGTGCCGCCAAGAAGCTGCA
GCCTGCACAGACAGCCGCCAAGAACCTCATCATCTTCCTGGGCGATGGGATGGGGGTGTCTACGGTGACA
GCTGCCAGGATCCTAAAAGGGCAGAAGAAGGACAAACTGGGGCCTGAGATACCCCTGGCCATGGACCGCT
TCCCATATGTGGCTCTGTCCAAGACATACAATGTAGACAAACATGTGCCAGACAGTGGAGCCACAGCCAC
GGCCTACCTGTGCGGGGTCAAGGGCAACTTCCAGACCATTGGCTTGAGTGCAGCCGCCCGCTTTAACCAG
TGCAACACGACACGCGGCAACGAGGTCATCTCCGTGATGAATCGGGCCAAGAAAGCAGGGAAGTCAGTGG
GAGTGGTAACCACCACACGAGTGCAGCACGCCTCGCCAGCCGGCACCTACGCCCACACGGTGAACCGCAA
CTGGTACTCGGACGCCGACGTGCCTGCCTCGGCCCGCCAGGAGGGGTGCCAGGACATCGCTACGCAGCTC
ATCTCCAACATGGACATTGACGTGATCCTAGGTGGAGGCCGAAAGTACATGTTTCGCATGGGAACCCCAG
ACCCTGAGTACCCAGATGACTACAGCCAAGGTGGGACCAGGCTGGACGGGAAGAATCTGGTGCAGGAATG
GCTGGCGAAGCGCCAGGGTGCCCGGTATGTGTGGAACCGCACTGAGCTCATGCAGGCTTCCCTGGACCCG
TCTGTGACCCATCTCATGGGTCTCTTTGAGCCTGGAGACATGAAATACGAGATCCACCGAGACTCCACAC
TGGACCCCTCCCTGATGGAGATGACAGAGGCTGCCCTGCGCCTGCTGAGCAGGAACCCCCGCGGCTTCTT
CCTCTTCGTGGAGGGTGGTCGCATCGACCATGGTCATCATGAAAGCAGGGCTTACCGGGCACTGACTGAG
ACGATCATGTTCGACGACGCCATTGAGAGGGCGGGCCAGCTCACCAGCGAGGAGGACACGCTGAGCCTCG
TCACTGCCGACCACTCCCACGTCTTCTCCTTCGGAGGCTACCCCCTGCGAGGGAGCTCCATCTTCGGGCT
GGCCCCTGGCAAGGCCCGGGACAGGAAGGCCTACACGGTCCTCCTATACGGAAACGGTCCAGGCTATGTG
CTCAAGGACGGCGCCCGGCCGGATGTTACCGAGAGCGAGAGCGGGAGCCCCGAGTATCGGCAGCAGTCAG
CAGTGCCCCTGGACGAAGAGACCCACGCAGGCGAGGACGTGGCGGTGTTCGCGCGCGGCCCGCAGGCGCA
CCTGGTTCACGGCGTGCAGGAGCAGACCTTCATAGCGCACGTCATGGCCTTCGCCGCCTGCCTGGAGCCC
TACACCGCCTGCGACCTGGCGCCCCCCGCCGGCACCACCGACGCCGCGCACCCGGGTGGCGGAGGACTGA
ACGACATCTTCGAGGCTCAGAAAATCGAATGGCACGAACATCACCATCACCATCACCATCACCATTAAGG
CCGGCCTGTAGTCACTGGCACAACGCGTTACCCGGTAAGCCAATCGGGTATACACGGTCGTCATACTGCA
GACAGGGTTCTTCTACTTTGCAAGATAGTCTTGAGTAGTAAAATAAATAGATAGAGAAAATCAGCCTCGA
CTGTGCCTTCTAGTTGCCAGCCATCTGTTGTTTGCCCCTCCCCCGTGCCTTCCTTGACCCTGGAAGGTGC
CACTCCCACTGTCCTTTCCTAATAAAATGAGGAAATTGCATCACAACACTCAACCCTATCTCGGTCTATT
CTTTTGATTTATAAGGGATTTTGCCGATTTCGGCCTATTGGTTAAAAAATGAGCTGATTTAACAAAAATT
TAACGCGAATTAATTCTGTGGAATGTGTGTCAGTTAGGGTGTGGAAAGTCCCCAGGCTCCCCAGCAGGCA
GAAGTATGCAAAGCATGCATCTCAATTAGTCAGCAACCAGGTGTGGAAAGTCCCCAGGCTCCCCAGCAGG
CAGAAGTATGCAAAGCATGCATCTCAATTAGTCAGCAACCATAGTCCCGCCCCTAACTCCGCCCATCCCG
CCCCTAACTCCGCCCAGTTCCGCCCATTCTCCGCCCCATGGCTGACTAATTTTTTTTATTTATGCAGAGG
CCGAGGCCGCCTCTGCCTCTGAGCTATTCCAGAAGTAGTGAGGAGGCTTTTTTGGAGGCCTAGGCTTTTG
CAAAAAGCTCCCGGGAGCTTGTATATCCATTTTCGGATCTGATCAGCACGTGTTGACAATTAATCATCGG
CATAGTATATCGGCATAGTATAATACGACAAGGTGAGGAACTAAACCATGACCGAGTACAAGCCCACGGT
GCGCCTCGCCACCCGCGACGACGTCCCCAGGGCCGTACGCACCCTCGCCGCCGCGTTCGCCGACTACCCC
GCCACGCGCCACACCGTCGATCCGGACCGCCACATCGAGCGGGTCACCGAGCTGCAAGAACTCTTCCTCA
CGCGCGTCGGGCTCGACATCGGCAAGGTGTGGGTCGCGGACGACGGCGCCGCGGTGGCGGTCTGGACCAC
GCCGGAGAGCGTCGAAGCGGGGGCGGTGTTCGCCGAGATCGGCCCGCGCATGGCCGAGTTGAGCGGTTCC
CGGCTGGCCGCGCAGCAACAGATGGAAGGCCTCCTGGCGCCGCACCGGCCCAAGGAGCCCGCGTGGTTCC
TGGCCACCGTCGGCGTCTCGCCCGACCACCAGGGCAAGGGTCTGGGCAGCGCCGTCGTGCTCCCCGGAGT
GGAGGCGGCCGAGCGCGCCGGGGTGCCCGCCTTCCTGGAGACATCCGCGCCCCGCAACCTCCCCTTCTAC
GAGCGGCTCGGCTTCACCGTCACCGCCGACGTCGAGGTGCCCGAAGGACCGCGCACCTGGTGCATGACCC
GCAAGCCCGGTGCCTGACACGTGCTACGAGATTTCGATTCCACCGCCGCCTTCTATGAAAGGTTGGGCTT
CGGAATCGTTTTCCGGGACGCCGGCTGGATGATCCTCCAGCGCGGGGATCTCATGCTGGAGTTCTTCGCC
CACCCCAACTTGTTTATTGCAGCTTATAATGGTTACAAATAAAGCAATAGCATCACAAATTTCACAAATA
AAGCATTTTTTTCACTGCATTCTAGTTGTGGTTTGTCCAAACTCATCAATGTATCTTATCATGTCTGTAT
ACCGTCGACCTCTAGCTAGAGCTTGGCGTAATCATGGTCATTACCAATGCTTAATCAGTGAGGCACCTAT
CTCAGCGATCTGTCTATTTCGTTCATCCATAGTTGCCTGACTCCCCGTCGTGTAGATAACTACGATACGG
GAGGGCTTACCATCTGGCCCCAGCGCTGCGATGATACCGCGAGAACCACGCTCACCGGCTCCGGATTTAT
CAGCAATAAACCAGCCAGCCGGAAGGGCCGAGCGCAGAAGTGGTCCTGCAACTTTATCCGCCTCCATCCA
GTCTATTAATTGTTGCCGGGAAGCTAGAGTAAGTAGTTCGCCAGTTAATAGTTTGCGCAACGTTGTTGCC
ATCGCTACAGGCATCGTGGTGTCACGCTCGTCGTTTGGTATGGCTTCATTCAGCTCCGGTTCCCAACGAT
CAAGGCGAGTTACATGATCCCCCATGTTGTGCAAAAAAGCGGTTAGCTCCTTCGGTCCTCCGATCGTTGT
CAGAAGTAAGTTGGCCGCAGTGTTATCACTCATGGTTATGGCAGCACTGCATAATTCTCTTACTGTCATG
CCATCCGTAAGATGCTTTTCTGTGACTGGTGAGTACTCAACCAAGTCATTCTGAGAATAGTGTATGCGGC
GACCGAGTTGCTCTTGCCCGGCGTCAATACGGGATAATACCGCGCCACATAGCAGAACTTTAAAAGTGCT
CATCATTGGAAAACGTTCTTCGGGGCGAAAACTCTCAAGGATCTTACCGCTGTTGAGATCCAGTTCGATG
TAACCCACTCGTGCACCCAACTGATCTTCAGCATCTTTTACTTTCACCAGCGTTTCTGGGTGAGCAAAAA
CAGGAAGGCAAAATGCCGCAAAAAAGGGAATAAGGGCGACACGGAAATGTTGAATACTCATATTCTTCCT
T
