>Addgene plasmid #157577 | pD649-HAsp-IGSF10(Trunc3)-COMP5AP-AviTag-9xHis | depositor partial sequence | sequence record 304264 | insert (extracellular domain truncation)
CCTAGAATCGTTGGAGGAAAGGCCGCCAGCTTCACAATCCCTGCCAATAGCGACGCCTTTCTGCCTTGCG
AAGCCGTGGGAAATCCTCTGCCTACCATCCACTGGACAAGAGTGCCTAGCGGCCTGGACCTGAGCAAGAG
AAAGCAGAACAGCAGAGTCCAGGTGCTGCCCAATGGCACCCTGAGCATCCAGAGAGTGGAAATCCAGGAC
AGAGGCCAGTACCTGTGCAGCGCCAGCAATCTGTTTGGCACCGATCATCTGCACGTGACCCTGAGCGTGG
TGTCTTACCCTCCTAGAATCCTGGAACGGCGGACCAAAGAAATCACCGTGCACAGCGGCTCCACCGTGGA
ACTGAAATGTAGAGCCGAGGGCAGACCCTCTCCTACCGTGACATGGATTCTGGCCAATCAGACCGTGGTG
TCCGAGTCTAGTCAGGGCAGTAGACAGGCCGTGGTTACCGTGGATGGAACCCTGGTGCTGCACAACCTGT
CCATCTACGACCGGGGCTTCTATAAGTGCGTGGCCTCTAATCCTGGCGGACAGGATAGCCTGCTGGTCAA
GATCCAAGTGATCGCCGCTCCTCCTGTGATTCTGGAACAGCGGAGACAAGTGATTGTCGGCACATGGGGC
GAGAGCCTGAAACTGCCTTGTACAGCCAAGGGCACACCCCAGCCATCTGTGTACTGGGTGCTGTCTGATG
GCACCGAAGTGAAGCCCCTGCAGTTTACCAACAGCAAGCTGTTCCTGTTCAGCAACGGCACCCTGTACAT
CAGAAACCTGGCCAGCAGCGACAGAGGCACCTACGAGTGTATCGCCACAAGCAGCACAGGCAGCGAGAGA
AGAGTGGTCATGCTGACCATGGAAGAGAGAGTGACAAGCCCCAGAATCGAGGCCGCCTCTCAGAAACGGA
CAGAAGTGAACTTCGGCGACAAGCTGCTGCTGAACTGTAGCGCCACAGGCGAGCCTAAGCCTCAGATTAT
GTGGCGGCTGCCAAGCAAAGCCGTGGTGGATCAGCAGCATAGAGTCGGCAGCTGGATTCACGTGTACCCT
AATGGCAGCCTGTTCATCGGCAGCGTGACAGAGAAGGATAGCGGCGTGTACCTGTGTGTGGCCAGAAACA
AGATGGGCGACGACCTGATCCTGATGCATGTGTCCCTGAGACTGAAGCCCGCCAAGATCGATCACAAGCA
GTACTTCAGAAAGCAGGTCCTGCACGGCAAGGACTTCCAGGTGGACTGTAAAGCCTCTGGCAGCCCCGTG
CCTGAGATTTCTTGGAGCCTGCCAGACGGCACCATGATCAACAATGCCATGCAGGCCGACGACAGCGGCC
ACAGAACAAGAAGATACACCCTGTTTAACAACGGGACCCTCTACTTCAACAAAGTGGGCGTCGCCGAGGA
AGGCGACTACACCTGTTATGCCCAGAACACCCTGGGCAAAGACGAGATGAAGGTCCACCTGACCGTGATC
ACCGCCGCTCCAAGGATCAGACAGAGCAACAAGACCAACAAGCGGATCAAGGCCGGCGATACAGCCGTGC
TGGATTGCGAAGTGACAGGCGACCCCAAGCCAAAGATTTTCTGGCTGCTGCCCAGCAACGACATGATCAG
CTTCAGCATCGACCGGTACACCTTCCACGCCAACGGCAGCCTGACCATTAACAAAGTGAAGCTGCTGGAC
TCCGGCGAGTACGTGTGCGTCGCAAGAAATCCTAGCGGCGACGACACCAAGATGTACAAGCTGGATGTGG
TGTCCAAGCCTCCTCTGATCAACGGCCTGTACACCAACCGGACCGTGATTAAGGCCACAGCAGTGCGGCA
CAGCAAGAAGCACTTTGACTGCAGAGCCGAAGGGACCCCATCTCCTGAAGTGATGTGGATTATGCCCGAC
AACATCTTCCTGACAGCCCCTTACTACGGCAGCCGGATCACAGTGCACAAGAACGGCACACTGGAAATCC
GGAACGTGCGGCTGAGCGACAGCGCCGATTTCATTTGTGTGGCCCGGAATGAAGGCGGCGAGTCTGTGCT
GGTTGTTCAGCTGGAAGTGCTGGAAATGCTGCGGAGGCCCACCTTCAGAAACCCCTTCAATGAGAAGATC
GTGGCTCAGCTGGGCAAGAGCACAGCCCTGAATTGCTCTGTGGACGGCAACCCTCCACCTGAGATCATCT
GGATTCTGCCTAACGGCACCAGGTTCAGCAATGGCCCTCAGAGCTACCAGTATCTGATCGCCTCCAACGG
CTCCTTCATCATCAGCAAGACCACCAGAGAGGACGCCGGCAAGTATAGATGCGCCGCTAGAAACAAAGTC
GGCTACATCGAGAAGCTGGTCATCCTGGAAATCGGGCAGAAACCCGTGATCCTGACATACGCCCCTGGCA
CAGTGAAGGGCATTTCTGGCGAAAGCCTGAGCCTGCACTGTGTGTCCGATGGCATCCCCAAGCCTAACAT
CAAGTGGACCATGCCAAGCGGCTACGTGGTGGACAGACCCCAGATCAATGGCAAGTACATCCTGCACGAC
AACGGCACTCTGGTCATCAAAGAGGCCACCGCCTACGACAGGGGCAACTATATCTGCAAGGCCCAGAACT
CCGTGGGACACACCCTGATTACCGTGCCTGTGATGATCGTGGCCTATCCTCCTCGGATCACCAACAGACC
TCCACGGTCTATCGTGACCAGAACCGGCGCTGCCTTTCAGCTGCATTGTGTGGCTCTGGGAGTGCCTAAG
CCAGAGATCACCTGGGAGATGCCTGATCACAGCCTGCTGAGCACCGCCAGCAAAGAGAGAACACACGGCT
CTGAGCAGCTGCATCTGCAGGGCACCCTGGTTATCCAGAATCCTCAGACCAGCGACTCCGGCATCTACAA
ATGCACCGCCAAGAATCCTCTGGGCAGCGATTACGCCGCCACCTACATTCAAGTGATT
